>Addgene plasmid #18949 | HA-HIF1alpha-pcDNA3 | addgene full sequence | sequence record 339878 | Addgene NGS Result
TCGACGGATCGGGAGATCTCCCGATCCCCTATGGTGCACTCTCAGTACAATCTGCTCTGATGCCGCATAG
TTAAGCCAGTATCTGCTCCCTGCTTGTGTGTTGGAGGTCGCTGAGTAGTGCGCGAGCAAAATTTAAGCTA
CAACAAGGCAAGGCTTGACCGACAATTGCATGAAGAATCTGCTTAGGGTTAGGCGTTTTGCGCTGCTTCG
CGATGTACGGGCCAGATATACGCGTTGACATTGATTATTGACTAGTTATTAATAGTAATCAATTACGGGG
TCATTAGTTCATAGCCCATATATGGAGTTCCGCGTTACATAACTTACGGTAAATGGCCCGCCTGGCTGAC
CGCCCAACGACCCCCGCCCATTGACGTCAATAATGACGTATGTTCCCATAGTAACGCCAATAGGGACTTT
CCATTGACGTCAATGGGTGGAGTATTTACGGTAAACTGCCCACTTGGCAGTACATCAAGTGTATCATATG
CCAAGTACGCCCCCTATTGACGTCAATGACGGTAAATGGCCCGCCTGGCATTATGCCCAGTACATGACCT
TATGGGACTTTCCTACTTGGCAGTACATCTACGTATTAGTCATCGCTATTACCATGGTGATGCGGTTTTG
GCAGTACATCAATGGGCGTGGATAGCGGTTTGACTCACGGGGATTTCCAAGTCTCCACCCCATTGACGTC
AATGGGAGTTTGTTTTGGCACCAAAATCAACGGGACTTTCCAAAATGTCGTAACAACTCCGCCCCATTGA
CGCAAATGGGCGGTAGGCGTGTACGGTGGGAGGTCTATATAAGCAGAGCTCTCTGGCTAACTAGAGAACC
CACTGCTTACTGGCTTATCGAAATTAATACGACTCACTATAGGGAGACCCAAGCTTACCATGGCCTACCC
CTACGACGTGCCCGACTACGCCTCCCTCGGATCCGCCACCATGGAGGGCGCCGGCGGCGCGAACGACAAG
AAAAAGATAAGTTCTGAACGTCGAAAAGAAAAGTCTCGAGATGCAGCCAGATCTCGGCGAAGTAAAGAAT
CTGAAGTTTTTTATGAGCTTGCTCATCAGTTGCCACTTCCACATAATGTGAGTTCGCATCTTGATAAGGC
CTCTGTGATGAGGCTTACCATCAGCTATTTGCGTGTGAGGAAACTTCTGGATGCTGGTGATTTGGATATT
GAAGATGACATGAAAGCACAGATGAATTGCTTTTATTTGAAAGCCTTGGATGGTTTTGTTATGGTTCTCA
CAGATGATGGTGACATGATTTACATTTCTGATAATGTGAACAAATACATGGGATTAACTCAGTTTGAACT
AACTGGACACAGTGTGTTTGATTTTACTCATCCATGTGACCATGAGGAAATGAGAGAAATGCTTACACAC
AGAAATGGCCTTGTGAAAAAGGGTAAAGAACAAAACACACAGCGAAGCTTTTTTCTCAGAATGAAGTGTA
CCCTAACTAGCCGAGGAAGAACTATGAACATAAAGTCTGCAACATGGAAGGTATTGCACTGCACAGGCCA
CATTCACGTATATGATACCAACAGTAACCAACCTCAGTGTGGGTATAAGAAACCACCTATGACCTGCTTG
GTGCTGATTTGTGAACCCATTCCTCACCCATCAAATATTGAAATTCCTTTAGATAGCAAGACTTTCCTCA
GTCGACACAGCCTGGATATGAAATTTTCTTATTGTGATGAAAGAATTACCGAATTGATGGGATATGAGCC
AGAAGAACTTTTAGGCCGCTCAATTTATGAATATTATCATGCTTTGGACTCTGATCATCTGACCAAAACT
CATCATGATATGTTTACTAAAGGACAAGTCACCACAGGACAGTACAGGATGCTTGCCAAAAGAGGTGGAT
ATGTCTGGGTTGAAACTCAAGCAACTGTCATATATAACACCAAGAATTCTCAACCACAGTGCATTGTATG
TGTGAATTACGTTGTGAGTGGTATTATTCAGCACGACTTGATTTTCTCCCTTCAACAAACAGAATGTGTC
CTTAAACCGGTTGAATCTTCAGATATGAAAATGACTCAGCTATTCACCAAAGTTGAATCAGAAGATACAA
GTAGCCTCTTTGACAAACTTAAGAAGGAACCTGATGCTTTAACTTTGCTGGCCCCAGCCGCTGGAGACAC
AATCATATCTTTAGATTTTGGCAGCAACGACACAGAAACTGATGACCAGCAACTTGAGGAAGTACCATTA
TATAATGATGTAATGCTCCCCTCACCCAACGAAAAATTACAGAATATAAATTTGGCAATGTCTCCATTAC
CCACCGCTGAAACGCCAAAGCCACTTCGAAGTAGTGCTGACCCTGCACTCAATCAAGAAGTTGCATTAAA
ATTAGAACCAAATCCAGAGTCACTGGAACTTTCTTTTACCATGCCCCAGATTCAGGATCAGACACCTAGT
CCTTCCGATGGAAGCACTAGACAAAGTTCACCTGAGCCTAATAGTCCCAGTGAATATTGTTTTTATGTGG
ATAGTGATATGGTCAATGAATTCAAGTTGGAATTGGTAGAAAAACTTTTTGCTGAAGACACAGAAGCAAA
GAACCCATTTTCTACTCAGGACACAGATTTAGACTTGGAGATGTTAGCTCCCTATATCCCAATGGATGAT
GACTTCCAGTTACGTTCCTTCGATCAGTTGTCACCATTAGAAAGCAGTTCCGCAAGCCCTGAAAGCGCAA
GTCCTCAAAGCACAGTTACAGTATTCCAGCAGACTCAAATACAAGAACCTACTGCTAATGCCACCACTAC
CACTGCCACCACTGATGAATTAAAAACAGTGACAAAAGACCGTATGGAAGACATTAAAATATTGATTGCA
TCTCCATCTCCTACCCACATACATAAAGAAACTACTAGTGCCACATCATCACCATATAGAGATACTCAAA
GTCGGACAGCCTCACCAAACAGAGCAGGAAAAGGAGTCATAGAACAGACAGAAAAATCTCATCCAAGAAG
CCCTAACGTGTTATCTGTCGCTTTGAGTCAAAGAACTACAGTTCCTGAGGAAGAACTAAATCCAAAGATA
CTAGCTTTGCAGAATGCTCAGAGAAAGCGAAAAATGGAACATGATGGTTCACTTTTTCAAGCAGTAGGAA
TTGGAACATTATTACAGCAGCCAGACGATCATGCAGCTACTACATCACTTTCTTGGAAACGTGTAAAAGG
ATGCAAATCTAGTGAACAGAATGGAATGGAGCAAAAGACAATTATTTTAATACCCTCTGATTTAGCATGT
AGACTGCTGGGGCAATCAATGGATGAAAGTGGATTACCACAGCTGACCAGTTATGATTGTGAAGTTAATG
CTCCTATACAAGGCAGCAGAAACCTACTGCAGGGTGAAGAATTACTCAGAGCTTTGGATCAAGTTAACTG
ACAATTCTGCAGATATCCATCACACTGGCGGCCGCTCGAGCATGCATCTAGAGGGCCCTATTCTATAGTG
TCACCTAAATGCTAGAGCTCGCTGATCAGCCTCGACTGTGCCTTCTAGTTGCCAGCCATCTGTTGTTTGC
CCCTCCCCCGTGCCTTCCTTGACCCTGGAAGGTGCCACTCCCACTGTCCTTTCCTAATAAAATGAGGAAA
TTGCATCGCATTGTCTGAGTAGGTGTCATTCTATTCTGGGGGGTGGGGTGGGGCAGGACAGCAAGGGGGA
GGATTGGGAAGACAATAGCAGGCATGCTGGGGATGCGGTGGGCTCTATGGCTTCTGAGGCGGAAAGAACC
AGCTGGGGCTCTAGGGGGTATCCCC
[124 nt withheld, positions 3806-3929]
C
[91 nt withheld, positions 3931-4021]
A
[49 nt withheld, positions 4023-4071]
CCTTTGACGTTGGAGTCCACGTTCTTT
[37 nt withheld, positions 4099-4135]
ACCCTATCTCGGTCTATTCTTTTGATTTATAAGGGATTTTGCCGATTTCGGCCTATTGGTTAAAAAATGA
GCTGATTTAACAAAAATTTAACGCGAATTAATTCTGTGGAATGTGTGTCAGTTAGGGTGTGGAAAGTCCC
CAGGCTCCCCAGCAGGCAGAAGTATGCAAAGCATGCATCTCAATTAGTCAGCAACCAGGTGTGGAAAGTC
CCCAGGCTCCCCAGCAGGCAGAAGTATGCAAAGCATGCATCTCAATTAGTCAGCAACCATAGTCCCGCCC
CTAACTCCGCCCATCCCGCCCCTAACTCCGCCCAGTTCCGCCCATTCTCCGCCCCATGGCTGACTAATTT
TTTTTATTTATGCAGAGGCCGAGGCCGCCTCTGCCTCTGAGCTATTCCAGAAGTAGTGAGGAGGCTTTTT
TGGAGGCCTAGGCTTTTGCAAAAAGCTCCCGGGAGCTTGTATATCCATTTTCGGATCTGATCAAGAGACA
GGATGAGGATCGTTTCGCATGATTGAACAAGATGGATTGCACGCAGGTTCTCCGGCCGCTTGGGTGGAGA
GGCTATTCGGCTATGACTGGGCACAACAGACAATCGGCTGCTCTGATGCCGCCGTGTTCCGGCTGTCAGC
GCAGGGGCGCCCGGTTCTTTTTGTCAAGACCGACCTGTCCGGTGCCCTGAATGAACTGCAGGACGAGGCA
GCGCGGCTATCGTGGCTGGCCACGACGGGCGTTCCTTGCGCAGCTGTGCTCGACGTTGTCACTGAAGCGG
GAAGGGACTGGCTGCTATTGGGCGAAGTGCCGGGGCAGGATCTCCTGTCATCTCACCTTGCTCCTGCCGA
GAAAGTATCCATCATGGCTGATGCAATGCGGCGGCTGCATACGCTTGATCCGGCTACCTGCCCATTCGAC
CACCAAGCGAAACATCGCATCGAGCGAGCACGTACTCGGATGGAAGCCGGTCTTGTCGATCAGGATGATC
TGGACGAAGAGCATCAGGGGCTCGCGCCAGCCGAACTGTTCGCCAGGCTCAAGGCGCGCATGCCCGACGG
CGAGGATCTCGTCGTGACCCATGGCGATGCCTGCTTGCCGAATATCATGGTGGAAAATGGCCGCTTTTCT
GGATTCATCGACTGTGGCCGGCTGGGTGTGGCGGACCGCTATCAGGACATAGCGTTGGCTACCCGTGATA
TTGCTGAAGAGCTTGGCGGCGAATGGGCTGACCGCTTCCTCGTGCTTTACGGTATCGCCGCTCCCGATTC
GCAGCGCATCGCCTTCTATCGCCTTCTTGACGAGTTCTTCTGAGCGGGACTCTGGGGTTCGAAATGACCG
ACCAAGCGACGCCCAACCTGCCATCACGAGATTTCGATTCCACCGCCGCCTTCTATGAAAGGTTGGGCTT
CGGAATCGTTTTCCGGGACGCCGGCTGGATGATCCTCCAGCGCGGGGATCTCATGCTGGAGTTCTTCGCC
CACCCCAACTTGTTTATTGCAGCTTATAATGGTTACAAATAAAGCAATAGCATCACAAATTTCACAAATA
AAGCATTTTTTTCACTGCATTCTAGTTGTGGTTTGTCCAAACTCATCAATGTATCTTATCATGTCTGTAT
ACCGTCGACCTCTAGCTAGAGCTTGGCGTAATCATGGTCATAGCTGTTTCCTGTGTGAAATTGTTATCCG
CTCACAATTCCACACAACATACGAGCCGGAAGCATAAAGTGTAAAGCCTGGGGTGCCTAATGAGTGAGCT
AACTCACATTAATTGCGTTGCGCTCACTGCCCGCTTTCCAGTCGGGAAACCTGTCGTGCCAGCTGCATTA
ATGAATCGGCCAACGCGCGGGGAGAGGCGGTTTGCGTATTGGGCGCTCTTCCGCTTCCTCGCTCACTGAC
TCGCTGCGCTCGGTCGTTCGGCTGCGGCGAGCGGTATCAGCTCACTCAAAGGCGGTAATACGGTTATCCA
CAGAATCAGGGGATAACGCAGGAAAGAACATGTGAGCAAAAGGCCAGCAAAAGGCCAGGAACCGTAAAAA
GGCCGCGTTGCTGGCGTTTTTCCATAGGCTCCGCCCCCCTGACGAGCATCACAAAAATCGACGCTCAAGT
CAGAGGTGGCGAAACCCGACAGGACTATAAAGATACCAGGCGTTTCCCCCTGGAAGCTCCCTCGTGCGCT
CTCCTGTTCCGACCCTGCCGCTTACCGGATACCTGTCCGCCTTTCTCCCTTCGGGAAGCGTGGCGCTTTC
TCATAGCTCACGCTGTAGGTATCTCAGTTCGGTGTAGGTCGTTCGCTCCAAGCTGGGCTGTGTGCACGAA
CCCCCCGTTCAGCCCGACCGCTGCGCCTTATCCGGTAACTATCGTCTTGAGTCCAACCCGGTAAGACACG
ACTTATCGCCACTGGCAGCAGCCACTGGTAACAGGATTAGCAGAGCGAGGTATGTAGGCGGTGCTACAGA
GTTCTTGAAGTGGTGGCCTAACTACGGCTACACTAGAAGAACAGTATTTGGTATCTGCGCTCTGCTGAAG
CCAGTTACCTTCGGAAAAAGAGTTGGTAGCTCTTGATCCGGCAAACAAACCACCGCTGGTAGCGGTGGTT
TTTTTGTTTGCAAGCAGCAGATTACGCGCAGAAAAAAAGGATCTCAAGAAGATCCTTTGATCTTTTCTAC
GGGGTCTGACGCTCAGTGGAACGAAAACTCACGTTAAGGGATTTTGGTCATGAGATTATCAAAAAGGATC
TTCACCTAGATCCTTTTAAATTAAAAATGAAGTTTTAAATCAATCTAAAGTATATATGAGTAAACTTGGT
CTGACAGTTACCAATGCTTAATCAGTGAGGCACCTATCTCAGCGATCTGTCTATTTCGTTCATCCATAGT
TGCCTGACTCCCCGTCGTGTAGATAACTACGATACGGGAGGGCTTACCATCTGGCCCCAGTGCTGCAATG
ATACCGCGAGACCCACGCTCACCGGCTCCAGATTTATCAGCAATAAACCAGCCAGCCGGAAGGGCCGAGC
GCAGAAGTGGTCCTGCAACTTTATCCGCCTCCATCCAGTCTATTAATTGTTGCCGGGAAGCTAGAGTAAG
TAGTTCGCCAGTTAATAGTTTGCGCAACGTTGTTGCCATTGCTACAGGCATCGTGGTGTCACGCTCGTCG
TTTGGTATGGCTTCATTCAGCTCCGGTTCCCAACGATCAAGGCGAGTTACATGATCCCCCATGTTGTGCA
AAAAAGCGGTTAGCTCCTTCGGTCCTCCGATCGTTGTCAGAAGTAAGTTGGCCGCAGTGTTATCACTCAT
GGTTATGGCAGCACTGCATAATTCTCTTACTGTCATGCCATCCGTAAGATGCTTTTCTGTGACTGGTGAG
TACTCAACCAAGTCATTCTGAGAATAGTGTATGCGGCGACCGAGTTGCTCTTGCCCGGCGTCAATACGGG
ATAATACCGCGCCACATAGCAGAACTTTAAAAGTGCTCATCATTGGAAAACGTTCTTCGGGGCGAAAACT
CTCAAGGATCTTACCGCTGTTGAGATCCAGTTCGATGTAACCCACTCGTGCACCCAACTGATCTTCAGCA
TCTTTTACTTTCACCAGCGTTTCTGGGTGAGCAAAAACAGGAAGGCAAAATGCCGCAAAAAAGGGAATAA
GGGCGACACGGAAATGTTGAATACTCATACTCTTCCTTTTTCAATATTATTGAAGCATTTATCAGGGTTA
TTGTCTCATGAGCGGATACATATTTGAATGTATTTAGAAAAATAAACAAATAGGGGTTCCGCGCACATTT
CCCCGAAAAGTGCCACCTGACG
Features (pLannotate 1.2.2; 21 found; start..end, strand, type, name):
     30..82      -  misc_feature   bom (fragment): basis of mobility region from pBR322
    237..616     +  enhancer       CMV enhancer: human cytomegalovirus immediate early enhancer
    617..820     +  promoter       CMV promoter: human cytomegalovirus (CMV) immediate early promoter
    816..849     +  LTR            5' LTR (truncated) (fragment): truncated 5' long terminal repeat (LTR) from HIV-1
    865..883     +  promoter       T7 promoter: promoter for bacteriophage T7 RNA polymerase
    951..3428    +  CDS            HIF1A: HIF1A_HUMAN - Also known as BHLHE78, MOP1 From Homo sapiens (Human).
   3492..3510    -  promoter       SP6 promoter: promoter for bacteriophage SP6 RNA polymerase
   3536..3760    +  polyA_signal   bGH poly(A) signal: bovine growth hormone polyadenylation signal
   3764..3785    +  promoter       SV40 promoter (fragment): SV40 enhancer and early promoter
   3806..4234    +  rep_origin     f1 ori (sequence partly withheld): f1 bacteriophage origin of replication; arrow indicates direction of (+) strand synthesis
   4248..4577    +  promoter       SV40 promoter: SV40 enhancer and early promoter
   4644..5435    +  CDS            neo: KKA2_KLEPN - Also known as kan, nptII. Experimental evidence at protein level: Swiss-Prot protein existence level 1. Resistance to kanamycin, neomycin, paromomycin, ribostamycin, butirosin and gentamicin B. From Klebsiella pneumoniae.
   5459..5617    +  CDS            ble (fragment): BLE_KLEPN - Experimental evidence at protein level: Swiss-Prot protein existence level 1. Binding protein with a strong affinity to the bleomycin family of antibiotics. Binds to CL990; an antimitotic-antibiotic compound. From Klebsiella pneumoniae.
   5612..5733    +  polyA_signal   SV40 poly(A) signal: SV40 polyadenylation signal
   5806..5822    -  protein_bind   lac operator: The lac repressor binds to the lac operator to inhibit transcription in E. coli. This inhibition can be relieved by adding lactose or isopropyl-β-D-thiogalactopyranoside (IPTG). lac repressor encoded by lacI
   5830..5860    -  promoter       lac promoter: promoter for the E. coli lac operon
   5875..5896    -  protein_bind   CAP binding site: CAP binding activates transcription in the presence of cAMP. E. coli catabolite activator protein
   5909..6001    -  CDS            lacI (fragment): lac repressor; lacI; The lac repressor binds to the lac operator to inhibit transcription in E. coli. This inhibition can be relieved by adding lactose or isopropyl-β-D-thiogalactopyranoside (IPTG).
   6184..6772    -  rep_origin     ori: high-copy-number ColE1/pMB1/pBR322/pUC origin of replication
   6943..7803    -  CDS            AmpR: β-lactamase; bla; confers resistance to ampicillin, carbenicillin, and related antibiotics
   7804..7908    -  promoter       AmpR promoter: bla
