[The description below was written by a language model from this plasmid's Addgene catalogue record and pLannotate feature annotations shown in this document.]
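Description:
HA-HIF1alpha-pcDNA3 is a mammalian expression plasmid built on the Invitrogen pcDNA3 backbone and carrying the wild-type human HIF1A cDNA (hypoxia inducible factor 1 alpha), roughly 2.5 kb, in a construct of about 7.9 kb. It is maintained in E. coli through a high-copy ColE1/pUC-type origin and an ampicillin resistance gene (β-lactamase with its own promoter). An f1 origin is also present, which in principle allows single-stranded DNA production. For selection in mammalian cells, an SV40 enhancer/early promoter drives a neomycin phosphotransferase gene terminated by the SV40 polyadenylation signal, allowing G418 selection of stable transfectants.

The expression cassette uses the human cytomegalovirus immediate early enhancer and promoter to drive strong constitutive transcription of the HIF1A open reading frame, with the bovine growth hormone polyadenylation signal providing 3′ end processing. The catalogue entry states that an HA epitope tag is fused at the N terminus, supplied by the backbone. The feature table does not annotate the tag separately, but there is unannotated sequence between the T7 promoter and the start of the HIF1A coding region where it would be expected to lie. The insert was cloned by restriction enzymes, with BamHI retained at the 5′ end and the 3′ EcoRI site destroyed. Flanking T7 and SP6 promoters serve as sequencing primer sites and could support in vitro transcription. Small annotated fragments such as the truncated HIV-1 LTR, ble, lacI and lac promoter/operator elements are most likely backbone remnants or short similarity matches with no functional role.

The plasmid suits transient or stable overexpression of HA-tagged wild-type HIF-1α, with detection or immunoprecipitation through the tag. The associated publication concerns the role of HIF inhibition in tumour suppression by the von Hippel-Lindau protein.
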