Addgene plasmid #18949: HA-HIF1alpha-pcDNA3
Depositing lab: William Kaelin. Depositing organization: Dana-Farber Cancer Institute. Publication: Inhibition of HIF is necessary for tumor suppression by the von Hippel-Lindau protein. Kondo K, Klco J, Nakamura E, Lechpammer M, Kaelin WG. Cancer Cell. 2002 Apr . 1(3):237-46. 10.1016/S1535-6108(02)00043-0 PubMed 12086860.
Backbone
  Vector backbone: pcDNA3
  Backbone manufacturer: Invitrogen
  Backbone size w/o insert (bp): 5433
  Vector type: Mammalian Expression
  Selectable markers: Neomycin (select with G418)
Growth in bacteria
  Bacterial resistance: Ampicillin, 100 μg/mL
  Growth temperature: 37°C
  Growth strain: DH5alpha
  Growth instructions: DH5alpha
  Copy number: High Copy
Gene/Insert
  Gene/Insert name: Hypoxia inducible factor 1 alpha (alt name: HIF1a)
  Species: H. sapiens (human)
  Insert size (bp): 2505
  Mutation: wt cDNA
  GenBank ID: NM_001530
  Entrez Gene: HIF1A (a.k.a. HIF-1-alpha, HIF-1A, HIF-1alpha, HIF1, HIF1-ALPHA, MOP1, PASD8, bHLHe78)
  Tag / fusion protein: HA-tag (N terminal on backbone)
  Cloning method: Restriction Enzyme; 5′ cloning site BamH I (not destroyed); 3′ cloning site EcoR I (destroyed during cloning)
  Sequencing primers: 5′ T7; 3′ SP6
Terms and licenses: Academic/Nonprofit Terms; Industry Terms: Not Available to Industry
How to cite: HA-HIF1alpha-pcDNA3 was a gift from William Kaelin (Addgene plasmid # 18949 ; http://n2t.net/addgene:18949 ; RRID:Addgene_18949)
